Addgene plasmid #54791: Kindling-N1
Purpose: (Empty Backbone) Localization: N1 Cloning Vector, Excitation: 580, Emission: 515
Depositing lab: Michael Davidson. Depositing organization: Florida State University, Tallahassee.
Backbone
  Vector backbone: Kindling-N1
  Backbone size (bp): 4750
  Vector type: Mammalian Expression
  Selectable markers: Neomycin (select with G418)
  Tag / fusion protein: Kindling (C terminal on backbone)
Growth in bacteria
  Bacterial resistance: Kanamycin, 50 μg/mL
  Growth temperature: 37°C
  Growth strain: DH5alpha
  Copy number: High Copy
Gene/Insert
  Gene/Insert name: None
  Tag / fusion protein: Kindling (C terminal on backbone)
Terms and licenses: Academic/Nonprofit Terms; Industry Terms
Depositor comments: No Sequence Information . Excitation = 580; Emission = 515
How to cite: Kindling-N1 was a gift from Michael Davidson (Addgene plasmid # 54791 ; http://n2t.net/addgene:54791 ; RRID:Addgene_54791)
