[The description below was written by a language model from this plasmid's Addgene catalogue record.]
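Description:
Kindling-N1 is an empty mammalian expression backbone of about 4.75 kb, built in the "N1" cloning-vector format. In this format, a gene of interest is inserted upstream of the fluorescent protein coding sequence, so the expressed product carries the fluorescent protein at its C terminus. Here the fusion partner is Kindling, and the record confirms that the tag sits C-terminal on the backbone. No insert is present, so the plasmid as deposited serves as a recipient vector for building fusions, or potentially as a source of the untargeted fluorescent protein.

The plasmid is propagated in standard E. coli cloning strains as a high-copy plasmid under kanamycin selection. It also carries a neomycin resistance marker, which allows G418 selection of stably transfected mammalian cells. The record lists excitation at 580 nm and emission at 515 nm. These values are unusual as stated, because the emission wavelength is shorter than the excitation wavelength, so they should be checked against other sources before being used to plan imaging.

The depositor notes that no sequence information is available, and no feature table accompanies the entry. As a result, the promoter driving expression, the polyadenylation signal, the origins of replication and the composition of the multiple cloning site are not stated and cannot be confirmed from the record. The reading frame across the cloning site and the available restriction sites would likewise need to be verified independently. The intended use is constructing C-terminally tagged fusion proteins for fluorescence localization studies in mammalian cells.
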