>Addgene plasmid #54791 | Kindling-N1 | addgene partial sequence | sequence record 90540 | CMV-F 5'-CGCAAATGGGCGGTAGGCGTG-3'
GTGAACCGTCAGATCCGCTAGCGCTACCGGACTCAGATCTCGAGCTCAAGCTTCGAATTCTGCAGTCGAC
GGTACCGCGGGCCCGGGATCCACCGGTCGCCACCATGGCCTCCCTGCTGACCGAGACCATGCCCTTCAAG
ACCACCATCGAGGGCACCGTGAACGGCCACTGCTTCAAGTGCATCGGCAAGGGCGAGGGCAACCCCTTCG
AGGGCACCCAGGAGATGAAGATCGAGGTGATCGAGGGCGGCCCCCTGCCCTTCGCCTTCCACATCCTGTC
CACCTCCTGCATGTACGGCTCCAAGACCTTCATCAAGTACGTGTCCGGCATCCCCGACTACTTCAAGCAG
TCCTTCCCCGAGGGCTTCACCTGGGAGCGCACCACCACCTACGAGGACGGCGGCTTCCTGACCGCCCACC
AGGACACCTCCCTGGACGGCGACTGCCTGGTGTACAAGGTGAAGATCCTGGGTAACAACTTCCCCGCCGA
CGGCCCCGTGATGCAGAACAAGGTCGGCCGCTGGGAGCCCGGAACCGAGATCGTGTACGAGGTGGACGGC
GTGCTGCGCGGCCAGTCCCTGATGGCCCTGAAGTGCCCCGGCGGCCGGCACCTGACCTGCCACCTGCACA
CCACCTACCGCTCCAAGAAGCCCGCCTCCGCCCTGAAGATGCCCGGCTTCCACTTCGAGGACCACCGCAT
CGAGATCATGGAGGAGGTGGAGAAGGGCAAGTGCTACAAGCAGTACGAGGCCGCCGTGGGCCGCTACTGC
GACGCCGCCCCCTCCAAGCTGGGCCACAACTGAGCGGCCGCGACTCTAGATCATAATCAGCCATACCACA
TTTGTAGAGGTT
